Addgene plasmid #90063: LLhE_AW-pHG165 H118R
Purpose: Constitutive expression of a chimeric LacI:CelR transcription repressor
Depositing lab: Liskin Swint-Kruse. Depositing organization: University of Kansas Medical Center. Publication: AlloRep: A Repository of Sequence, Structural and Mutagenesis Data for the LacI/GalR Transcription Regulators. Sousa FL, Parente DJ, Shis DL, Hessman JA, Chazelle A, Bennett MR, Teichmann SA, Swint-Kruse L. J Mol Biol. 2016 Feb 22;428(4):671-8. doi: 10.1016/j.jmb.2015.09.015. Epub 2015 Sep 25. PubMed 26410588.
Backbone
  Vector backbone: pHG165
  Backbone manufacturer: PMID: 3012611
  Vector type: Bacterial Expression
Growth in bacteria
  Bacterial resistance: Ampicillin, 100 μg/mL
  Growth temperature: 37°C
  Growth strain: DH5alpha
  Copy number: Low Copy
Gene/Insert
  Gene/Insert name: LLhE_AW/H118R
  Species: Synthetic
  Mutation: I48V/Q55A/Q60R/H118R
  Promoter: Iq
  Cloning method: Ligation Independent Cloning
Terms and licenses: Academic/Nonprofit Terms; Industry Terms: Not Available to Industry
Depositor comments: E. coli LacI DNA binding domain, LacI linker region, and T. fusca CelR regulatory domain . The start codon of these genes is GTG, which is an alternative MET start codon in E. coli. CelR mutation is H121R but is referenced as H118R, which is a LacI/GalR family reference position number.
How to cite: LLhE_AW-pHG165 H118R was a gift from Liskin Swint-Kruse (Addgene plasmid # 90063 ; http://n2t.net/addgene:90063 ; RRID:Addgene_90063)
