[The description below was written by a language model from this plasmid's Addgene catalogue record and pLannotate feature annotations shown in this document.]
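Description:
LLhE_AW-pHG165 H118R is a low-copy bacterial expression plasmid built on the pHG165 backbone for constitutive production of a synthetic LacI:CelR chimeric transcription repressor in E. coli. It replicates from a ColE1/pMB1-type origin. The feature table also shows the rop gene and the pBR322 bom region, and the presence of rop fits the recorded low copy number even though the annotation software gives the origin a generic "high-copy" label. Selection is by ampicillin resistance from the bla gene under its own promoter. Remnants of the backbone's lac region are also annotated: lacZ/lacZα fragments, a lac promoter with its operator and CAP site, and a short lacI fragment. These appear to be carried over from the parent vector rather than being part of the expression unit.

The insert is driven by the lacIq promoter, a mutant lacI promoter with a single base change that raises expression about tenfold and gives steady, uninduced expression. The encoded protein joins the E. coli LacI DNA-binding domain and LacI linker to the regulatory domain of Thermobifida fusca CelR, a cellobiose-responsive LacI/GalR family member. The annotation tool labels the whole reading frame simply as celR. Translation starts at a GTG codon, an alternative start in E. coli. This variant carries I48V, Q55A, Q60R and H118R. The last is H121R in native CelR numbering but is named by the LacI/GalR family reference position. The associated publication is a repository of sequence, structure and mutagenesis data for LacI/GalR regulators, which suggests the plasmid belongs to a mutagenesis series on these repressors, although the record does not describe a specific assay.
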