Features (pLannotate 1.2.2; 14 found; start..end, strand, type, name):
      6..83      +  promoter       lacIq promoter: lacI (mutant); In the lacIq allele, a single base change in the promoter boosts expression of the lacI gene about 10-fold.
     96..1094    +  CDS            celR: CELR_THEFU - Protein predicted: Swiss-Prot protein existence level 4. Binds to the 14-bp operator sequence 5'-TGGGAGCGCTCCCA-3' in the upstream regions of cellulase genes; these operator sequences are modulated by cellobiose. From Thermobifida fusca (Thermomonospora fusca).
   1101..1303    +  CDS            lacZ (fragment): β-galactosidase; lacZ
   1344..1360    -  protein_bind   lac operator: The lac repressor binds to the lac operator to inhibit transcription in E. coli. This inhibition can be relieved by adding lactose or isopropyl-β-D-thiogalactopyranoside (IPTG). lac repressor encoded by lacI
   1368..1398    -  promoter       lac promoter: promoter for the E. coli lac operon
   1413..1434    -  protein_bind   CAP binding site: CAP binding activates transcription in the presence of cAMP. E. coli catabolite activator protein
   1447..1535    -  CDS            lacI (fragment): lac repressor; lacI; The lac repressor binds to the lac operator to inhibit transcription in E. coli. This inhibition can be relieved by adding lactose or isopropyl-β-D-thiogalactopyranoside (IPTG).
   1637..2017    -  CDS            YPB1_ECOLX: Protein predicted: Swiss-Prot protein existence level 4. From Escherichia coli.
   2034..2225    +  CDS            rop: Rop protein, which maintains plasmids at low copy number; rop
   2327..2467    +  misc_feature   bom: basis of mobility region from pBR322
   2653..3241    -  rep_origin     ori: high-copy-number ColE1/pMB1/pBR322/pUC origin of replication
   3412..4272    -  CDS            AmpR: β-lactamase; bla; confers resistance to ampicillin, carbenicillin, and related antibiotics
   4273..4377    -  promoter       AmpR promoter: bla
   4494..4648    -  CDS            lacZα (fragment): LacZα fragment of β-galactosidase; lacZ fragment
>Addgene plasmid #90063 | LLhE_AW-pHG165 H118R | addgene full sequence | sequence record 178396 | Addgene NGS Result
ATTCCGACACCATCGAATGGTGCAAAACCTTTCGCGGTATGGCATGATAGCGCCCGGAAGAGAGTCAATT
CAGGGTGGTGAATGTGAAACCAGTAACGTTATACGATGTCGCAGAGTATGCCGGTGTCTCTTATCAGACC
GTTTCCCGCGTGGTGAACCAGGCCAGCCACGTTTCTGCGAAAACGCGGGAAAAAGTGGAAGCGGCGATGG
CGGAGCTCAATTACGTACCCAACCGCGTGGCACAAGCGCTGGCGGGCAAACGATCGGACACCGTAGCCCT
GGTGGTGTCGGAAAACAACCAGAAGCTCTTCGCCGAACCCTTCTATGCCGGGATCGTGCTCGGCGTGGGG
GTTGCTCTGTCCGAACGGGGATTCCAGTTCGTCCTGGCCACGGGCCGCTCCGGGATAGAGCATGAGCGGC
TGGGCGGCTACCTGGCCGGACAGCGCGTCGACGGGGTCCTCCTGCTGTCGCTCCACCGCGACGACCCGCT
GCCGCAGATGCTGGACGAGGCCGGGGTGCCGTACGTCTACGGCGGCCGTCCGCTCGGCGTCCCCGAAGAA
CAGGTGTCCTATGTCGATATCGACAACATCGGCGGGGGACGCCAGGCCACCCAGCGGCTGATCGAGACCG
GGCACCGGCGGATCGCTACGATCGCGGGCCCGCAGGACATGGTCGCTGGTGTGGAACGCCTCCAGGGGTA
TCGCGAAGCACTGCTCGCCGCGGGGATGGAGTACGACGAGACGCTGGTGAGCTACGGTGACTTCACCTAC
GACAGCGGGGTGGCCGCGATGCGGGAGCTGCTGGATCGGGCCCCCGACGTGGACGCCGTGTTCGCGGCCT
CCGACTTGATGGGGCTGGCCGCGCTGCGGGTGCTGCGTGCTTCGGGACGCCGCGTGCCCGAGGATGTGGC
GGTGGTCGGCTACGACGACTCGACCGTAGCCGAGCACGCCGAACCGCCGATGACCAGCGTCAACCAGCCC
ACCGAGCTGATGGGCCGGGAGATGGCCCGGCTGCTCGTGGACCGGATCACCGGGGAGACCACCGAACCGG
TGCGGCTGGTGCTGGAGACCCATTTGATGGTGCGGGAATCCGGGTGATAACCTGAGGCCGATACTGTCGT
CGTCCCCTCAAACTGGCAGATGCACGGTTACGATGCGCCCATCTACACCAACGTGACCTATCCCATTAGG
TCAATCCGCCGTTTGTTCCCACGGAGAATCCGACGGGTTGTTACTCGCTCACATTTAATGTTGATGAAAG
CTGGCTACAGGAAGGCCAGACGCGAATTATTTTTGATGGCGTTGGAATTCGTAATCATGGTCATAGCTGT
TTCCTGTGTGAAATTGTTATCCGCTCACAATTCCACACAACATACGAGCCGGAAGCATAAAGTGTAAAGC
CTGGGGTGCCTAATGAGTGAGCTAACTCACATTAATTGCGTTGCGCTCACTGCCCGCTTTCCAGTCGGGA
AACCTGTCGTGCCAGCTGCATTAATGAATCGGCCAACGCGCGGGGAGAGGCGGTTTGCGTATTGGCCGTT
AACGGCGGGCAGCGTTGGGTCCTGGCCACGGGTGCGCATGATCGTGCTCCTGTCGTTGAGGACCCGGCTA
GGCTGGCGGGGTTGCCTTACTGGTTAGCAGAATGAATCACCGATACGCGAGCGAACGTGAAGCGACTGCT
GCTGCAAAACGTCTGCGACCTGAGCAACAACATGAATGGTCTTCGGTTTCCGTGTTTCGTAAAGTCTGGA
AACGCGGAAGTCAGCGCCCTGCACCATTATGTTCCGGATCTGCATCGCAGGATGCTGCTGGCTACCCTGT
GGAACACCTACATCTGTATTAACGAAGCGCTGGCATTGACCCTGAGTGATTTTTCTCTGGTCCCGCCGCA
TCCATACCGCCAGTTGTTTACCCTCACAACGTTCCAGTAACCGGGCATGTTCATCATCAGTAACCCGTAT
CGTGAGCATCCTCTCTCGTTTCATCGGTATCATTACCCCCATGAACAGAAATCCCCCTTACACGGAGGCA
TCAGTGACCAAACAGGAAAAAACCGCCCTTAACATGGCCCGCTTTATCAGAAGCCAGACATTAACGCTTC
TGGAGAAACTCAACGAGCTGGACGCGGATGAACAGGCAGACATCTGTGAATCGCTTCACGACCACGCTGA
TGAGCTTTACCGCAGCTGCCTCGCGCGTTTCGGTGATGACGGTGAAAACCTCTGACACATGCAGCTCCCG
GAGACGGTCACAGCTTGTCTGTAAGCGGATGCCGGGAGCAGACAAGCCCGTCAGGGCGCGTCAGCGGGTG
TTGGCGGGTGTCGGGGCGCAGCCATGACCCAGTCACGTAGCGATAGCGGAGTGTATACTGGCTTAACTAT
GCGGCATCAGAGCAGATTGTACTGAGAGTGCACCATATGCGGTGTGAAATACCGCACAGATGCGTAAGGA
GAAAATACCGCATCAGGCGCTCTTCCGCTTCCTCGCTCACTGACTCGCTGCGCTCGGTCGTTCGGCTGCG
GCGAGCGGTATCAGCTCACTCAAAGGCGGTAATACGGTTATCCACAGAATCAGGGGATAACGCAGGAAAG
AACATGTGAGCAAAAGGCCAGCAAAAGGCCAGGAACCGTAAAAAGGCCGCGTTGCTGGCGTTTTTCCATA
GGCTCCGCCCCCCTGACGAGCATCACAAAAATCGACGCTCAAGTCAGAGGTGGCGAAACCCGACAGGACT
ATAAAGATACCAGGCGTTTCCCCCTGGAAGCTCCCTCGTGCGCTCTCCTGTTCCGACCCTGCCGCTTACC
GGATACCTGTCCGCCTTTCTCCCTTCGGGAAGCGTGGCGCTTTCTCATAGCTCACGCTGTAGGTATCTCA
GTTCGGTGTAGGTCGTTCGCTCCAAGCTGGGCTGTGTGCACGAACCCCCCGTTCAGCCCGACCGCTGCGC
CTTATCCGGTAACTATCGTCTTGAGTCCAACCCGGTAAGACACGACTTATCGCCACTGGCAGCAGCCACT
GGTAACAGGATTAGCAGAGCGAGGTATGTAGGCGGTGCTACAGAGTTCTTGAAGTGGTGGCCTAACTACG
GCTACACTAGAAGGACAGTATTTGGTATCTGCGCTCTGCTGAAGCCAGTTACCTTCGGAAAAAGAGTTGG
TAGCTCTTGATCCGGCAAACAAACCACCGCTGGTAGCGGTGGTTTTTTTGTTTGCAAGCAGCAGATTACG
CGCAGAAAAAAAGGATCTCAAGAAGATCCTTTGATCTTTTCTACGGGGTCTGACGCTCAGTGGAACGAAA
ACTCACGTTAAGGGATTTTGGTCATGAGATTATCAAAAAGGATCTTCACCTAGATCCTTTTAAATTAAAA
ATGAAGTTTTAAATCAATCTAAAGTATATATGAGTAAACTTGGTCTGACAGTTACCAATGCTTAATCAGT
GAGGCACCTATCTCAGCGATCTGTCTATTTCGTTCATCCATAGTTGCCTGACTCCCCGTCGTGTAGATAA
CTACGATACGGGAGGGCTTACCATCTGGCCCCAGTGCTGCAATGATACCGCGAGACCCACGCTCACCGGC
TCCAGATTTATCAGCAATAAACCAGCCAGCCGGAAGGGCCGAGCGCAGAAGTGGTCCTGCAACTTTATCC
GCCTCCATCCAGTCTATTAATTGTTGCCGGGAAGCTAGAGTAAGTAGTTCGCCAGTTAATAGTTTGCGCA
ACGTTGTTGCCATTGCTACAGGCATCGTGGTGTCACGCTCGTCGTTTGGTATGGCTTCATTCAGCTCCGG
TTCCCAACGATCAAGGCGAGTTACATGATCCCCCATGTTGTGCAAAAAAGCGGTTAGCTCCTTCGGTCCT
CCGATCGTTGTCAGAAGTAAGTTGGCCGCAGTGTTATCACTCATGGTTATGGCAGCACTGCATAATTCTC
TTACTGTCATGCCATCCGTAAGATGCTTTTCTGTGACTGGTGAGTACTCAACCAAGTCATTCTGAGAATA
GTGTATGCGGCGACCGAGTTGCTCTTGCCCGGCGTCAATACGGGATAATACCGCGCCACATAGCAGAACT
TTAAAAGTGCTCATCATTGGAAAACGTTCTTCGGGGCGAAAACTCTCAAGGATCTTACCGCTGTTGAGAT
CCAGTTCGATGTAACCCACTCGTGCACCCAACTGATCTTCAGCATCTTTTACTTTCACCAGCGTTTCTGG
GTGAGCAAAAACAGGAAGGCAAAATGCCGCAAAAAAGGGAATAAGGGCGACACGGAAATGTTGAATACTC
ATACTCTTCCTTTTTCAATATTATTGAAGCATTTATCAGGGTTATTGTCTCATGAGCGGATACATATTTG
AATGTATTTAGAAAAATAAACAAATAGGGGTTCCGCGCACATTTCCCCGAAAAGTGCCACCTGACGTCTA
AGAAACCATTATTATCATGACATTAACCTATAAAAATAGGCGTATCACGAGGCCCTTTCGTCTTCAAGAA
TCCGTTAACGGCATTCGCCATTCAGGCTGCGCAACTGTTGGGAAGGGCGATCGGTGCGGGCCTCTTCGCT
ATTACGCCAGCTGGCGAAAGGGGGATGTGCTGCAAGGCGATTAAGTTGGGTAACGCCAGGGTTTTCCCAG
TCACGACGTTGTAAAACGACGGCCAGTGCCAAGCTTGGCTGCAGGTCGACGGATCCCCGGGA
